>Addgene plasmid #31483 | pCVL Traffic Light Reporter 2.1 (VF2468 ZFN target) Ef1a | depositor full sequence | sequence record 14418 | Author sequence
GACGTCAATGTAGTCTTATGCAATACTCTTGTAGTCTTGCAACATGGTAACGATGAGTTAGCAACATGCC
TTACAAGGAGAGAAAAAGCACCGTGCATGCCGATTGGTGGAAGTAAGGTGGTACGATCGTGCCTTATTAG
GAAGGCAACAGACGGGTCTGACATGGATTGGACGAACCACTGAATTGCCGCATTGCAGAGATATTGTATT
TAAGTGCCTAGCTCGATACATAAACGGGTCTCTCTGGTTAGACCAGATCTGAGCCTGGGAGCTCTCTGGC
TAACTAGGGAACCCACTGCTTAAGCCTCAATAAAGCTTGCCTTGAGTGCTTCAAGTAGTGTGTGCCCGTC
TGTTGTGTGACTCTGGTAACTAGAGATCCCTCAGACCCTTTTAGTCAGTGTGGAAAATCTCTAGCAGTGG
CGCCCGAACAGGGACTTGAAAGCGAAAGGGAAACCAGAGGAGCTCTCTCGACGCAGGACTCGGCTTGCTG
AAGCGCGCACGGCAAGAGGCGAGGGGCGGCGACTGGTGAGTACGCCAAAAATTTTGACTAGCGGAGGCTA
GAAGGAGAGAGATGGGTGCGAGAGCGTCAGTATTAAGCGGGGGAGAATTAGATCGCGATGGGAAAAAATT
CGGTTAAGGCCAGGGGGAAAGAAAAAATATAAATTAAAACATATAGTATGGGCAAGCAGGGAGCTAGAAC
GATTCGCAGTTAATCCTGGCCTGTTAGAAACATCAGAAGGCTGTAGACAAATACTGGGACAGCTACAACC
ATCCCTTCAGACAGGATCAGAAGAACTTAGATCATTATATAATACAGTAGCAACCCTCTATTGTGTGCAT
CAAAGGATAGAGATAAAAGACACCAAGGAAGCTTTAGACAAGATAGAGGAAGAGCAAAACAAAAGTAAGA
CCACCGCACAGCAAGCGGCCCTGATCTTCAGACCTGGAGGAGGAGATATGAGGGACAATTGGAGAAGTGA
ATTATATAAATATAAAGTAGTAAAAATTGAACCATTAGGAGTAGCACCCACCAAGGCAAAGAGAAGAGTG
GTGCAGAGAGAAAAAAGAGCAGTGGGAATAGGAGCTTTGTTCCTTGGGTTCTTGGGAGCAGCAGGAAGCA
CTATGGGCGCAGCGTCAATGACGCTGACGGTACAGGCCAGACAATTATTGTCTGGTATAGTGCAGCAGCA
GAACAATTTGCTGAGGGCTATTGAGGCGCAACAGCATCTGTTGCAACTCACAGTCTGGGGCATCAAGCAG
CTCCAGGCAAGAATCCTGGCTGTGGAAAGATACCTAAAGGATCAACAGCTCCTGGGGATTTGGGGTTGCT
CTGGAAAACTCATTTGCACCACTGCTGTGCCTTGGAATGCTAGTTGGAGTAATGAATCTCTGGAACAGAT
TTGGAATCACACGACCTGGATGGAGTGGGACAGAGAAATTAACAATTACACAAGCTTAATACACTCCTTA
ATTGAAGAATCGCAAAACCAGCAAGAAAAGAATGAACAAGAATTATTGGAATTAGATAAATGGGCAAGTT
TGTGGAATTGGTTTAACATAACAAATTGGCTGTGGTATATAAAATTATTCATAATGATAGTAGGAGGCTT
GGTAGGTTTAAGAATAGTTTTTGCTGTACTTTCTATAGTGAATAGAGTTAGGCAGGGATATTCACCATTA
TCGTTTCAGACCCACCTCCCAACCCCGAGGGGACCCGACAGGCCCGAAGGAATAGAAGAAGAAGGTGGAG
AGAGAGACAGAGACAGATCCATTCGATTAGTGAACGGATCTCGACGGTATCGGTTAACTTTTAAAAGAAA
AGGGGGGATTGGGGGGTACAGTGCAGGGGAAAGAATAGTAGACATAATAGCAACAGACATACAAACTAAA
GAATTACAAAAACAAATTACAAAAATTCAAAATTTTATCGATTACGCGTCACGTGCTAGCTGCAGTAACG
CCATTTTGCAAGGCATGGAAAAATACCAAACCAAGAATAGAGAAGTTCAGATCAAGGGCGGGTACATGAA
AATAGCTAACGTTGGGCCAAACAGGATATCTGCGGTGAGCAGTTTCGGCCCCGGCCCGGGGCCAAGAACA
GATGGTCACCGCAGTTTCGGCCCCGGCCCGAGGCCAAGAACAGATGGTCCCCAGATATGGCCCAACCCTC
AGCAGTTTCTTAAGACCCATCAGATGTTTCCAGGCTCCCCCAAGGACCTGAAATGACCCTGCGCCTTATT
TGAATTAACCAATCAGCCTGCTTCTCGCTTCTGTTCGCGCGCTTCTGCTTCCCGAGCTCTATAAAAGAGC
TCACAACCCCTCACTCGGCGCGCCAGTCCTCCGACAGACTGAGTCGCCCGGATCGATCCTCGAGCGCCAC
CATGGTGAGCAAGGGCGAGGAGCTGTTCACCGGGGTGGTGCCCATCCTGGTCGAGCTGGACGGCGACGTA
AACGGCCACAAGTTCAGCGTGTCCGGCGAGGGCGAGGGCGATGCCACCTACGGCAAGCTGACCCTGAAGT
TCATCTGCACCACCGGCAACCTGCAGGGAGCAGCGTCTTCGAGAGTGAGGACACTAGTGTGAACCCTGAC
CTACGGCGTGCAGTGCTTCAGCCGCTACCCCGACCACATGAAGCAGCACGACTTCTTCAAGTCCGCCATG
CCCGAAGGCTACGTCCAGGAGCGCACCATCTTCTTCAAGGACGACGGCAACTACAAGACCCGCGCCGAGG
TGAAGTTCGAGGGCGACACCCTGGTGAACCGCATCGAGCTGAAGGGCATCGACTTCAAGGAGGACGGCAA
CATCCTGGGGCACAAGCTGGAGTACAACTACAACAGCCACAACGTCTATATCATGGCCGACAAGCAGAAG
AACGGCATCAAGGTGAACTTCAAGATCCGCCACAACATCGAGGACGGCAGCGTGCAGCTCGCCGACCACT
ACCAGCAGAACACCCCCATCGGCGACGGCCCCGTGCTGCTGCCCGACAACCACTACCTGAGCACCCAGTC
CGCCCTGAGCAAAGACCCCAACGAGAAGCGCGATCACATGGTCCTGCTGGAGTTCGTGACCGCCGCCGGG
ATCACTCTCGGCATGGACGAGCTGTACAAGTAAGGCCGGCCAGCCACGGCTTCCCCCCTGAGGTGGCCGC
TCAGGACGATGGCACCCTGCCCATGAGCTGCGCCCAGGAGAGCGGCATGGACAGGCACCCCGCCGCTTGC
GCCAGCGCTAGGATCAACGTGGGTGAGGGCAGAGGAAGTCTTCTAACATGCGGTGACGTGGAGGAGAATC
CGGGCCCTGTGAGCAAGGGCGAGGAGGATAACTCCGCCATCATCAAGGAGTTCCTGCGCTTCAAGGTGCA
CATGGAGGGCTCCGTGAACGGCCACGAGTTCGAGATCGAGGGCGAGGGCGAGGGCCGCCCCTACGAGGGC
ACCCAGACCGCCAAGCTGAAGGTGACCAAGGGTGGCCCCCTGCCCTTCGCCTGGGACATCCTGTCCCCTC
AGTTCATGTACGGCTCCAAGGCCTACGTGAAGCACCCCGCCGACATCCCCGACTACTTGAAGCTGTCCTT
CCCCGAGGGCTTCAAGTGGGAGCGCGTGATGAACTTCGAGGACGGCGGCGTGGTGACCGTGACCCAGGAC
TCCTCTCTGCAGGACGGCGAGTTCATCTACAAGGTGAAGCTGCGCGGCACCAACTTCCCCTCCGACGGCC
CCGTAATGCAGAAGAAGACCATGGGCTGGGAGGCCTCCTCCGAGCGGATGTACCCCGAGGACGGCGCCCT
GAAGGGCGAGATCAAGCAGAGGCTGAAGCTGAAGGACGGCGGCCACTACGACGCTGAGGTCAAGACCACC
TACAAGGCCAAGAAGCCCGTGCAGCTGCCCGGCGCCTACAACGTCAACATCAAGTTGGACATCACCTCCC
ACAACGAGGACTACACCATCGTGGAACAGTACGAACGCGCCGAGGGCCGCCACTCCACCGGCGGCATGGA
CGAGCTGTACAAGTGAATGCATTAGTCCGGACTGATTCTAGCTGCAGAGGCTCCGGTGCCCGTCAGTGGG
CAGAGCGCACATCGCCCACAGTCCCCGAGAAGTTGGGGGGAGGGGTCGGCAATTGAACCGGTGCCTAGAG
AAGGTGGCGCGGGGTAAACTGGGAAAGTGATGTCGTGTACTGGCTCCGCCTTTTTCCCGAGGGTGGGGGA
GAACCGTATATAAGTGCAGTAGTCGCCGTGAACGTTCTTTTTCGCAACGGGTTTGCCGCCAGAACACAGG
ATCCTCGAGCCACCATGACCGAGTACAAGCCCACGGTGCGCCTCGCCACCCGCGACGACGTCCCCCGGGC
CGTACGCACCCTCGCCGCCGCGTTCGCCGACTACCCCGCCACGCGCCACACCGTCGACCCGGACCGCCAC
ATCGAGCGGGTCACCGAGCTGCAAGAACTCTTCCTCACGCGCGTCGGGCTCGACATCGGCAAGGTGTGGG
TCGCGGACGACGGCGCCGCGGTGGCGGTCTGGACCACGCCGGAGAGCGTCGAAGCGGGGGCGGTGTTCGC
CGAGATCGGCCCGCGCATGGCCGAGTTGAGCGGTTCCCGGCTGGCCGCGCAGCAACAGATGGAAGGCCTC
CTGGCGCCGCACCGGCCCAAGGAGCCCGCGTGGTTCCTGGCCACCGTCGGCGTCTCGCCCGACCACCAGG
GCAAGGGTCTGGGCAGCGCCGTCGTGCTCCCCGGAGTGGAGGCGGCCGAGCGCGCCGGGGTGCCCGCCTT
CCTGGAGACCTCCGCGCCCCGCAACCTCCCCTTCTACGAGCGGCTCGGCTTCACCGTCACCGCCGACGTC
GAGGTGCCCGAAGGACCGCGCACCTGGTGCATGACCCGCAAGCCCGGTGCCTGAATCTAGTGTCGACAAT
CAACCTCTGGATTACAAAATTTGTGAAAGATTGACTGGTATTCTTAACTATGTTGCTCCTTTTACGCTAT
GTGGATACGCTGCTTTAATGCCTTTGTATCATGCTATTGCTTCCCGTATGGCTTTCATTTTCTCCTCCTT
GTATAAATCCTGGTTGCTGTCTCTTTATGAGGAGTTGTGGCCCGTTGTCAGGCAACGTGGCGTGGTGTGC
ACTGTGTTTGCTGACGCAACCCCCACTGGTTGGGGCATTGCCACCACCTGTCAGCTCCTTTCCGGGACTT
TCGCTTTCCCCCTCCCTATTGCCACGGCGGAACTCATCGCCGCCTGCCTTGCCCGCTGCTGGACAGGGGC
TCGGCTGTTGGGCACTGACAATTCCGTGGTGTTGTCGGGGAAGCTGACGTCCTTTCCATGGCTGCTCGCC
TGTGTTGCCACCTGGATTCTGCGCGGGACGTCCTTCTGCTACGTCCCTTCGGCCCTCAATCCAGCGGACC
TTCCTTCCCGCGGCCTGCTGCCGGCTCTGCGGCCTCTTCCGCGTCTTCGCCTTCGCCCTCAGACGAGTCG
GATCTCCCTTTGGGCCGCCTCCCCGCCTGGAATTCGAGCTCGGTACCTTTTTAAAAGAAAAGGGGGGACT
GGAAGGGCTAATTCACTCCCAACGAAGACAAGATATCATAACTTCGTATAGCATACATTATACGAAGTTA
TAATTTATTTGTGAAATTTGTGATGCTATTGCTTTATTTGTAACCATATGTTTATTTGTGAAATTTGTGA
TGCTATTGCTTTATTTGTAACCATTGCTTTTTGCTTGTACTGGGTCTCTCTGGTTAGACCAGATCTGAGC
CTGGGAGCTCTCTGGCTAACTAGGGAACCCACTGCTTAAGCCTCAATAAAGCTTGCCTCGACCAGCCTCG
ACTGTGCCTTCTAGTTGCCAGCCATCTGTTGTTTGCCCCTCCCCCGTGCCTTCCTTGACCCTGGAAGGTG
CCACTCCCACTGTCCTTTCCTAATAAAATGAGGAAATTGCATCGCATTGTCTGAGTAGGTGTCATTCTAT
TCTGGGGGGTGGGGTGGGGCAGGACAGCAAGGGGGAGGATTGGGAAGACAATAGCAGGCATGCTGGGGAT
GCGGTGGGCTCTATGGCCTGCAGCTGCATTAATGAATCGGCCAACGCGCGGGGAGAGGCGGTTTGCGTAT
TGGGCGCTCTTCCGCTTCCTCGCTCACTGACTCGCTGCGCTCGGTCGTTCGGCTGCGGCGAGCGGTATCA
GCTCACTCAAAGGCGGTAATACGGTTATCCACAGAATCAGGGGATAACGCAGGAAAGAACATGTGAGCAA
AAGGCCAGCAAAAGGCCAGGAACCGTAAAAAGGCCGCGTTGCTGGCGTTTTTCCATAGGCTCCGCCCCCC
TGACGAGCATCACAAAAATCGACGCTCAAGTCAGAGGTGGCGAAACCCGACAGGACTATAAAGATACCAG
GCGTTTCCCCCTGGAAGCTCCCTCGTGCGCTCTCCTGTTCCGACCCTGCCGCTTACCGGATACCTGTCCG
CCTTTCTCCCTTCGGGAAGCGTGGCGCTTTCTCATAGCTCACGCTGTAGGTATCTCAGTTCGGTGTAGGT
CGTTCGCTCCAAGCTGGGCTGTGTGCACGAACCCCCCGTTCAGCCCGACCGCTGCGCCTTATCCGGTAAC
TATCGTCTTGAGTCCAACCCGGTAAGACACGACTTATCGCCACTGGCAGCAGCCACTGGTAACAGGATTA
GCAGAGCGAGGTATGTAGGCGGTGCTACAGAGTTCTTGAAGTGGTGGCCTAACTACGGCTACACTAGAAG
GACAGTATTTGGTATCTGCGCTCTGCTGAAGCCAGTTACCTTCGGAAAAAGAGTTGGTAGCTCTTGATCC
GGCAAACAAACCACCGCTGGTAGCGGTGGTTTTTTTGTTTGCAAGCAGCAGATTACGCGCAGAAAAAAAG
GATCTCAAGAAGATCCTTTGATCTTTTCTACGGGGTCTGACGCTCAGTGGAACGAAAACTCACGTTAAGG
GATTTTGGTCATGAGATTATCAAAAAGGATCTTCACCTAGATCCTTTTAAATTAAAAATGAAGTTTTAAA
TCAATCTAAAGTATATATGAGTAAACTTGGTCTGACAGTTACCAATGCTTAATCAGTGAGGCACCTATCT
CAGCGATCTGTCTATTTCGTTCATCCATAGTTGCCTGACTCCCCGTCGTGTAGATAACTACGATACGGGA
GGGCTTACCATCTGGCCCCAGTGCTGCAATGATACCGCGAGACCCACGCTCACCGGCTCCAGATTTATCA
GCAATAAACCAGCCAGCCGGAAGGGCCGAGCGCAGAAGTGGTCCTGCAACTTTATCCGCCTCCATCCAGT
CTATTAATTGTTGCCGGGAAGCTAGAGTAAGTAGTTCGCCAGTTAATAGTTTGCGCAACGTTGTTGCCAT
TGCTACAGGCATCGTGGTGTCACGCTCGTCGTTTGGTATGGCTTCATTCAGCTCCGGTTCCCAACGATCA
AGGCGAGTTACATGATCCCCCATGTTGTGCAAAAAAGCGGTTAGCTCCTTCGGTCCTCCGATCGTTGTCA
GAAGTAAGTTGGCCGCAGTGTTATCACTCATGGTTATGGCAGCACTGCATAATTCTCTTACTGTCATGCC
ATCCGTAAGATGCTTTTCTGTGACTGGTGAGTACTCAACCAAGTCATTCTGAGAATAGTGTATGCGGCGA
CCGAGTTGCTCTTGCCCGGCGTCAATACGGGATAATACCGCGCCACATAGCAGAACTTTAAAAGTGCTCA
TCATTGGAAAACGTTCTTCGGGGCGAAAACTCTCAAGGATCTTACCGCTGTTGAGATCCAGTTCGATGTA
ACCCACTCGTGCACCCAACTGATCTTCAGCATCTTTTACTTTCACCAGCGTTTCTGGGTGAGCAAAAACA
GGAAGGCAAAATGCCGCAAAAAAGGGAATAAGGGCGACACGGAAATGTTGAATACTCATACTCTTCCTTT
TTCAATATTATTGAAGCATTTATCAGGGTTATTGTCTCATGAGCGGATACATATTTGAATGTATTTAGAA
AAATAAACAAATAGGGGTTCCGCGCACATTTCCCCGAAAAGTGCCACCT
Features (pLannotate 1.2.2; 26 found; start..end, strand, type, name):
      9..235     +  promoter       RSV promoter: Rous sarcoma virus enhancer/promoter
    236..416     +  LTR            5' LTR (truncated): truncated 5' long terminal repeat (LTR) from HIV-1
    463..588     +  misc_feature   HIV-1 Ψ: packaging signal of human immunodeficiency virus type 1
    572..910     +  CDS            HIV-1 gag (fragment): gag protein from human immunodeficiency virus 1; gag
   1080..1313    +  misc_feature   RRE: The Rev response element (RRE) of HIV-1 allows for Rev-dependent mRNA export from the nucleus to the cytoplasm.
   1690..1790    +  CDS            Rev (fragment): human immunodeficiency virus 1 (HIV-1) Rev protein; rev; enhances nuclear export of unspliced and incompletely spliced viral mRNAs
   1809..1926    +  misc_feature   cPPT/CTS: central polypurine tract and central termination sequence of HIV-1
   1955..2356    +  promoter       SFFV promoter: spleen focus-forming virus long terminal repeat (LTR) promoter
   2382..3110    +  CDS            EGFP: EGFP is a basic (constitutively fluorescent) green fluorescent protein published in 1996, derived from Aequorea victoria. It is reported to be a rapidly-maturing weak dimer with moderate acid sensitivity.
   3122..3241    +  CDS            Odc1 (fragment): DCOR_MOUSE - Also known as Odc. Experimental evidence at protein level: Swiss-Prot protein existence level 1. Catalyzes the first and rate-limiting step of polyamine biosynthesis that converts ornithine into putrescine, which is the precursor for the polyamines, spermidine and spermine. Polyamines are essential for cell proliferation and are implicated in cellular processes, ranging from DNA replication to apoptosis. From Mus musculus (Mouse).
   3299..4004    +  CDS            mCherry (fragment): monomeric derivative of DsRed fluorescent protein (Shaner et al., 2004) mammalian codon-optimized
   4058..4269    +  promoter       EF-1α core promoter: core promoter for human elongation factor EF-1α
   4285..4884    +  CDS            PuroR: puromycin N-acetyltransferase; pac from Streptomyces alboniger; confers resistance to puromycin
   4898..5486    +  misc_feature   WPRE: woodchuck hepatitis virus posttranscriptional regulatory element
   5490..5507    +  misc_feature   MCS (fragment): pUC18/19 multiple cloning site
   5509..5528    +  misc_feature   cPPT/CTS (fragment): central polypurine tract and central termination sequence of HIV-1
   5530..5564    +  LTR            3' LTR (ΔU3) (fragment): self-inactivating 3' long terminal repeat (LTR) from HIV-1
   5568..5601    +  protein_bind   loxP: Cre-mediated recombination occurs in the 8-bp core sequence (GCATACAT). Cre recombinase
   5604..5647    -  polyA_signal   SV40 poly(A) signal (fragment): SV40 polyadenylation signal
   5651..5695    -  polyA_signal   SV40 poly(A) signal (fragment): SV40 polyadenylation signal
   5711..5771    +  ncRNA          mir-TAR: Accession: RF00250 - Trans-activation response element (TAR)
   5812..6036    +  polyA_signal   bGH poly(A) signal: bovine growth hormone polyadenylation signal
   6041..6097    -  CDS            lacI (fragment): lac repressor; lacI; The lac repressor binds to the lac operator to inhibit transcription in E. coli. This inhibition can be relieved by adding lactose or isopropyl-β-D-thiogalactopyranoside (IPTG).
   6280..6868    -  rep_origin     ori: high-copy-number ColE1/pMB1/pBR322/pUC origin of replication
   7039..7899    -  CDS            AmpR: β-lactamase; bla; confers resistance to ampicillin, carbenicillin, and related antibiotics
   7900..8004    -  promoter       AmpR promoter: bla
