[The description below was written by a language model from this plasmid's Addgene catalogue record and pLannotate feature annotations shown in this document.]
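Description:
pCVL Traffic Light Reporter 2.1 (VF2468 ZFN target) Ef1a is an HIV-1-derived, self-inactivating lentiviral transfer plasmid of about 8 kb built on the pCVL backbone. It is maintained in E. coli through a high-copy ColE1/pUC-type origin and an ampicillin resistance gene. An RSV promoter fused to a truncated 5' LTR drives production of the viral genomic RNA, which carries the Ψ packaging signal, a gag fragment, the RRE for Rev-dependent export, and the cPPT/CTS. Downstream of the payload lie a WPRE, a ΔU3 3' LTR region containing a loxP site, and a bGH polyadenylation signal.

The payload is the Traffic Light Reporter, designed to report the outcome of repair at a single nuclease-induced DNA break. An SFFV promoter drives an EGFP-derived coding region that, by the construct name, carries the target site for the VF2468 zinc-finger nuclease. This is followed by a PEST degron derived from mouse ornithine decarboxylase and an mCherry coding sequence. According to the record, mutagenic end joining shifts the reading frame, producing a nonsense "gibberish" fluorescent protein in the +3 frame. The +3-frame PEST sequence that defines the 2.0 series promotes degradation of this product. The ".1" designation refers to M9S and M16L substitutions in mCherry that reduce background fluorescence from internal start codons. In the general design of this reporter, repair from a homologous donor restores green fluorescence, whereas frameshifting end joining yields red, although the record does not spell out these details.

A separate EF-1α core promoter drives puromycin N-acetyltransferase, allowing selection of transduced mammalian cells. The construct is used to make stable reporter cell lines for scoring genome-engineering outcomes.
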