Addgene plasmid #31483: pCVL Traffic Light Reporter 2.1 (VF2468 ZFN target) Ef1a
Depositing lab: Andrew Scharenberg. Depositing organization: University of Washington. Publication: Tracking genome engineering outcome at individual DNA breakpoints. Certo MT, Ryu BY, Annis JE, Garibov M, Jarjour J, Rawlings DJ, Scharenberg AM. Nat Methods. 2011 Jul 10;8(8):671-6. doi: 10.1038/nmeth.1648. PubMed 21743461.
Backbone
  Vector backbone: pCVL
  Backbone size w/o insert (bp): 5000
  Vector type: Lentiviral
  Selectable markers: Puromycin
Growth in bacteria
  Bacterial resistance: Ampicillin, 100 μg/mL
  Growth temperature: 37°C
  Growth strain: NEB Stable
  Copy number: High Copy
Gene/Insert
  Gene/Insert name: Traffic Light Reporter 2.1 (V2468 zfn target) EF Puro
  Insert size (bp): 2939
  Mutation: Traffic Light 2.0 series have a +3 PEST sequence that aids in degradation of the +3 "gibberishFP" produced by mutNHEJ events. The mCherry sequence has M9S and M16L mutations that reduce background fluorescence from internal start codons. This is what ".1" stands for.
  Cloning method: Restriction Enzyme
  Sequencing primers: 5′ n/a
Terms and licenses: Academic/Nonprofit Terms; Industry Terms: Not Available to Industry
How to cite: pCVL Traffic Light Reporter 2.1 (VF2468 ZFN target) Ef1a was a gift from Andrew Scharenberg (Addgene plasmid # 31483 ; http://n2t.net/addgene:31483 ; RRID:Addgene_31483)
