>Addgene plasmid #31483 | pCVL Traffic Light Reporter 2.1 (VF2468 ZFN target) Ef1a | addgene partial sequence | sequence record 36553 | EGFP-C 5'-CATGGTCCTGCTGGAGTTCGTG-3'
CAGCCACGGCTTCCCCCCTGAGGTGGCCGCTCAGGACGATGGCACCCTGCCCATGAGCTGCGCCCAGGAG
AGCGGCATGGACAGGCACCCCGCCGCTTGCGCCAGCGCTAGGATCAACGTGGGTGAGGGCAGAGGAAGTC
TTCTAACATGCGGTGACGTGGAGGAGAATCCGGGCCCTGTGAGCAAGGGCGAGGAGGATAACTCCGCCAT
CATCAAGGAGTTCCTGCGCTTCAAGGTGCACATGGAGGGCTCCGTGAACGGCCACGAGTTCGAGATCGAG
GGCGAGGGCGAGGGCCGCCCCTACGAGGGCACCCAGACCGCCAAGCTGAAGGTGACCAAGGGTGGCCCCC
TGCCCTTCGCCTGGGACATCCTGTCCCCTCAGTTCATGTACGGCTCCAAGGCCTACGTGAAGCACCCCGC
CGACATCCCCGACTACTTGAAGCTGTCCTTCCCCGAGGGCTTCAAGTGGGAGCGCGTGATGAACTTCGAG
GACGGCGGCGTGGTGACCGTGACCCAGGACTCCTCTCTGCAGGACGGCGAGTTCATCTACAAGGTGAAGC
TGCGCGGCACCAACTTCCCCTCCGACGGCCCCGTAATGCAGAAGAAGACCATGGGCTGGGAGGCCTCCTC
CGAGCGGATGTACCCCGAGGACGGCGCCCTGAAGGGCGAGATCAAGCAGAGGCTGAAGCTGAAGGACGGC
GGCCACTACGACGCTGAGGTCAAGACCACCTACAAGGCCAAGAAGCCCGTGCAGCTGCCCGGCGCCTACA
ACGTCAACATCAAGTTGGACATCACCTCCCACAACGAGGACTACACCATCGTGGAACAGTACG
