>Addgene plasmid #31483 | pCVL Traffic Light Reporter 2.1 (VF2468 ZFN target) Ef1a | addgene partial sequence | sequence record 133368 | scAAVGFP-R 5'-TCTCTAGGCACCGGTTCAAT-3'
TGTGGGCGATGTGCGCTCTGCCCACTGACGGGCACCGGAGCCTCTGCAGCTAGAATCAGTCCGGACTAAT
GCATTCACTTGTACAGCTCGTCCATGCCGCCGGTGGAGTGGCGGCCCTCGGCGCGTTCGTACTGTTCCAC
GATGGTGTAGTCCTCGTTGTGGGAGGTGATGTCCAACTTGATGTTGACGTTGTAGGCGCCGGGCAGCTGC
ACGGGCTTCTTGGCCTTGTAGGTGGTCTTGACCTCAGCGTCGTAGTGGCCGCCGTCCTTCAGCTTCAGCC
TCTGCTTGATCTCGCCCTTCAGGGCGCCGTCCTCGGGGTACATCCGCTCGGAGGAGGCCTCCCAGCCCAT
GGTCTTCTTCTGCATTACGGGGCCGTCGGAGGGGAAGTTGGTGCCGCGCAGCTTCACCTTGTAGATGAAC
TCGCCGTCCTGCAGAGAGGAGTCCTGGGTCACGGTCACCACGCCGCCGTCCTCGAAGTTCATCACGCGCT
CCCACTTGAAGCCCTCGGGGAAGGACAGCTTCAAGTAGTCGGGGATGTCGGCGGGGTGCTTCACGTAGGC
CTTGGAGCCGTACATGAACTGAGGGGACAGGATGTCCCAGGCGAAGGGCAGGGGGCCACCCTTGGTCACC
TTCAGCTTGGCGGTCTGGGTGCCCTCGTAGGGGCGGCCCTCGCCCTCGCCCTCGATCTCGAACTCGTGGC
CGTTCACGGAGCCCTCCATGTGCACCTTGAAGCGCAGGAACTCCTTGATGATGGCGGAGTTATCCTCCTC
GCCCTTGCTCACAGGGCCCGGATTCTCCTCCACGTCACCGCATGTTAGAAGACTTCCTCTGCCCTCACCC
ACGTTGATCCTAGCGCTGGCGCAAGCGGCGGGGTGCCTGTCCATGCCGCTCTCCTGGGCGCAGCTCATGG
GCAGGGTGCCATCGTCCT
